>Addgene plasmid #125186 | pLdCN2 | addgene full sequence | sequence record 244096 | Addgene NGS Result
TTATCGGGGGCTCGGTTGAGTTTTTGGTTTGGTGATTTTGTGGGTCTTCGAGAAGACCTGTTTTAGAGCT
AGAAATAGCAAGTTAAAATAAGGCTAGTCCGTTATCAACTTGAAAAAGTGGCACCGAGTCGGTGCTTTTT
TGGCCGGCATGGTCCCAGCCTCCTCGCTGGCGCCGGCTGGGCAACATGCTTCGGCATGGCGAATGGGACG
GATCTCACCATCTGATGAGTCCGTGAGGACGAAACGAGTAAGCTCGTCATGGTGGGGTCTTCGAGAAGAC
GTTTTAGAGCTAGAAATAGCAAGTTAAAATAAGGCTAGTCCGTTATCAACTTGAAAAAGTGGCACCGAGT
CGGTGCTTTTTTGGCCGGCATGGTCCCAGCCTCCTCGCTGGCGCCGGCTGGGCAACATGCTTCGGCATGG
CGAATGGGACGGATCCCCGGGTACCGAGCTCTCTCTTCTCCTTCCCCTCTCTCTCCTCTCTCCTCTCTCC
AGAGCTCTCTCTTCTCCTTCCCCTCTCTCTCCTCTCTCCTCTCTCCAGAGCTCGAATTCGCAAGCTTAGC
ACCTGCCTGAAATCACTTTTTTTCAGGTTGGACCGGTGCCACCATGGACTATAAGGACCACGACGGAGAC
TACAAGGATCATGATATTGATTACAAAGACGATGACGATAAGATGGCCCCAAAGAAGAAGCGGAAGGTCG
GTATCCACGGAGTCCCAGCAGCCGACAAGAAGTACAGCATCGGCCTGGACATCGGCACCAACTCTGTGGG
CTGGGCCGTGATCACCGACGAGTACAAGGTGCCCAGCAAGAAATTCAAGGTGCTGGGCAACACCGACCGG
CACAGCATCAAGAAGAACCTGATCGGAGCCCTGCTGTTCGACAGCGGCGAAACAGCCGAGGCCACCCGGC
TGAAGAGAACCGCCAGAAGAAGATACACCAGACGGAAGAACCGGATCTGCTATCTGCAAGAGATCTTCAG
CAACGAGATGGCCAAGGTGGACGACAGCTTCTTCCACAGACTGGAAGAGTCCTTCCTGGTGGAAGAGGAT
AAGAAGCACGAGCGGCACCCCATCTTCGGCAACATCGTGGACGAGGTGGCCTACCACGAGAAGTACCCCA
CCATCTACCACCTGAGAAAGAAACTGGTGGACAGCACCGACAAGGCCGACCTGCGGCTGATCTATCTGGC
CCTGGCCCACATGATCAAGTTCCGGGGCCACTTCCTGATCGAGGGCGACCTGAACCCCGACAACAGCGAC
GTGGACAAGCTGTTCATCCAGCTGGTGCAGACCTACAACCAGCTGTTCGAGGAAAACCCCATCAACGCCA
GCGGCGTGGACGCCAAGGCCATCCTGTCTGCCAGACTGAGCAAGAGCAGACGGCTGGAAAATCTGATCGC
CCAGCTGCCCGGCGAGAAGAAGAATGGCCTGTTCGGAAACCTGATTGCCCTGAGCCTGGGCCTGACCCCC
AACTTCAAGAGCAACTTCGACCTGGCCGAGGATGCCAAACTGCAGCTGAGCAAGGACACCTACGACGACG
ACCTGGACAACCTGCTGGCCCAGATCGGCGACCAGTACGCCGACCTGTTTCTGGCCGCCAAGAACCTGTC
CGACGCCATCCTGCTGAGCGACATCCTGAGAGTGAACACCGAGATCACCAAGGCCCCCCTGAGCGCCTCT
ATGATCAAGAGATACGACGAGCACCACCAGGACCTGACCCTGCTGAAAGCTCTCGTGCGGCAGCAGCTGC
CTGAGAAGTACAAAGAGATTTTCTTCGACCAGAGCAAGAACGGCTACGCCGGCTACATTGACGGCGGAGC
CAGCCAGGAAGAGTTCTACAAGTTCATCAAGCCCATCCTGGAAAAGATGGACGGCACCGAGGAACTGCTC
GTGAAGCTGAACAGAGAGGACCTGCTGCGGAAGCAGCGGACCTTCGACAACGGCAGCATCCCCCACCAGA
TCCACCTGGGAGAGCTGCACGCCATTCTGCGGCGGCAGGAAGATTTTTACCCATTCCTGAAGGACAACCG
GGAAAAGATCGAGAAGATCCTGACCTTCCGCATCCCCTACTACGTGGGCCCTCTGGCCAGGGGAAACAGC
AGATTCGCCTGGATGACCAGAAAGAGCGAGGAAACCATCACCCCCTGGAACTTCGAGGAAGTGGTGGACA
AGGGCGCTTCCGCCCAGAGCTTCATCGAGCGGATGACCAACTTCGATAAGAACCTGCCCAACGAGAAGGT
GCTGCCCAAGCACAGCCTGCTGTACGAGTACTTCACCGTGTATAACGAGCTGACCAAAGTGAAATACGTG
ACCGAGGGAATGAGAAAGCCCGCCTTCCTGAGCGGCGAGCAGAAAAAGGCCATCGTGGACCTGCTGTTCA
AGACCAACCGGAAAGTGACCGTGAAGCAGCTGAAAGAGGACTACTTCAAGAAAATCGAGTGCTTCGACTC
CGTGGAAATCTCCGGCGTGGAAGATCGGTTCAACGCCTCCCTGGGCACATACCACGATCTGCTGAAAATT
ATCAAGGACAAGGACTTCCTGGACAATGAGGAAAACGAGGACATTCTGGAAGATATCGTGCTGACCCTGA
CACTGTTTGAGGACAGAGAGATGATCGAGGAACGGCTGAAAACCTATGCCCACCTGTTCGACGACAAAGT
GATGAAGCAGCTGAAGCGGCGGAGATACACCGGCTGGGGCAGGCTGAGCCGGAAGCTGATCAACGGCATC
CGGGACAAGCAGTCCGGCAAGACAATCCTGGATTTCCTGAAGTCCGACGGCTTCGCCAACAGAAACTTCA
TGCAGCTGATCCACGACGACAGCCTGACCTTTAAAGAGGACATCCAGAAAGCCCAGGTGTCCGGCCAGGG
CGATAGCCTGCACGAGCACATTGCCAATCTGGCCGGCAGCCCCGCCATTAAGAAGGGCATCCTGCAGACA
GTGAAGGTGGTGGACGAGCTCGTGAAAGTGATGGGCCGGCACAAGCCCGAGAACATCGTGATCGAAATGG
CCAGAGAGAACCAGACCACCCAGAAGGGACAGAAGAACAGCCGCGAGAGAATGAAGCGGATCGAAGAGGG
CATCAAAGAGCTGGGCAGCCAGATCCTGAAAGAACACCCCGTGGAAAACACCCAGCTGCAGAACGAGAAG
CTGTACCTGTACTACCTGCAGAATGGGCGGGATATGTACGTGGACCAGGAACTGGACATCAACCGGCTGT
CCGACTACGATGTGGACCATATCGTGCCTCAGAGCTTTCTGAAGGACGACTCCATCGACAACAAGGTGCT
GACCAGAAGCGACAAGAACCGGGGCAAGAGCGACAACGTGCCCTCCGAAGAGGTCGTGAAGAAGATGAAG
AACTACTGGCGGCAGCTGCTGAACGCCAAGCTGATTACCCAGAGAAAGTTCGACAATCTGACCAAGGCCG
AGAGAGGCGGCCTGAGCGAACTGGATAAGGCCGGCTTCATCAAGAGACAGCTGGTGGAAACCCGGCAGAT
CACAAAGCACGTGGCACAGATCCTGGACTCCCGGATGAACACTAAGTACGACGAGAATGACAAGCTGATC
CGGGAAGTGAAAGTGATCACCCTGAAGTCCAAGCTGGTGTCCGATTTCCGGAAGGATTTCCAGTTTTACA
AAGTGCGCGAGATCAACAACTACCACCACGCCCACGACGCCTACCTGAACGCCGTCGTGGGAACCGCCCT
GATCAAAAAGTACCCTAAGCTGGAAAGCGAGTTCGTGTACGGCGACTACAAGGTGTACGACGTGCGGAAG
ATGATCGCCAAGAGCGAGCAGGAAATCGGCAAGGCTACCGCCAAGTACTTCTTCTACAGCAACATCATGA
ACTTTTTCAAGACCGAGATTACCCTGGCCAACGGCGAGATCCGGAAGCGGCCTCTGATCGAGACAAACGG
CGAAACCGGGGAGATCGTGTGGGATAAGGGCCGGGATTTTGCCACCGTGCGGAAAGTGCTGAGCATGCCC
CAAGTGAATATCGTGAAAAAGACCGAGGTGCAGACAGGCGGCTTCAGCAAAGAGTCTATCCTGCCCAAGA
GGAACAGCGATAAGCTGATCGCCAGAAAGAAGGACTGGGACCCTAAGAAGTACGGCGGCTTCGACAGCCC
CACCGTGGCCTATTCTGTGCTGGTGGTGGCCAAAGTGGAAAAGGGCAAGTCCAAGAAACTGAAGAGTGTG
AAAGAGCTGCTGGGGATCACCATCATGGAAAGAAGCAGCTTCGAGAAGAATCCCATCGACTTTCTGGAAG
CCAAGGGCTACAAAGAAGTGAAAAAGGACCTGATCATCAAGCTGCCTAAGTACTCCCTGTTCGAGCTGGA
AAACGGCCGGAAGAGAATGCTGGCCTCTGCCGGCGAACTGCAGAAGGGAAACGAACTGGCCCTGCCCTCC
AAATATGTGAACTTCCTGTACCTGGCCAGCCACTATGAGAAGCTGAAGGGCTCCCCCGAGGATAATGAGC
AGAAACAGCTGTTTGTGGAACAGCACAAGCACTACCTGGACGAGATCATCGAGCAGATCAGCGAGTTCTC
CAAGAGAGTGATCCTGGCCGACGCTAATCTGGACAAAGTGCTGTCCGCCTACAACAAGCACCGGGATAAG
CCCATCAGAGAGCAGGCCGAGAATATCATCCACCTGTTTACCCTGACCAATCTGGGAGCCCCTGCCGCCT
TCAAGTACTTTGACACCACCATCGACCGGAAGAGGTACACCAGCACCAAAGAGGTGCTGGACGCCACCCT
GATCCACCAGAGCATCACCGGCCTGTACGAGACACGGATCGACCTGTCTCAGCTGGGAGGCGACAAAAGG
CCGGCGGCCACGAAAAAGGCCGGCCAGGCAAAAAAGAAAAAGTAAGAATTCCTAGAGCTCGCTGATCAGC
CTCGACTGTGCCTTCTAGTTGCCAGCCATCTGTTGGATCCGCGGCCGCCTCGAGCCCGGGCGCCGTCGAC
CGCTGCTTGCGTTCGCATGGACGCCACGTTCGACCCGATCGGGCAGCAGGCCGCGGAGACGCGGCAGCGC
AAACGTGCCCGGCGGGTGGCTCGTTCCGGAGGAGGCGTTCCGCCGTCGCTACGTCAGCATGCAAGAGGAT
CATTGCTTTGCGGTTGAGGTGGCGGAGCTCAACTACCAGCGTGCCGTGGAATACGTTCATCAAGCGTCAG
CCGCCGGCGCGGTCGCGACACCTGCTCGGCGGAGCGGCCACTGTGCTGCTCTCTTGACGGCCGGTCGCGA
CGCAGGGCCGCTGGTGGGTCTCCAGCGGGTACGGTGCGATCAGGCAGCCATGACGGCTACGCTGAGCACG
CTTGCGAAGGAGCTGGCTGCACTGTCGCCGTAGCGCGATGCGAGACGTATCGAGCGCATGCCAGTGGGGT
GCTGGGCAACACTTGGCGGCGCGTGGCTCTTTCTCACTGGTTTGGGCACGCCCACGCTGTGGGTGTGTCG
GTGTCTGCCCTGCCGCTCTCTCTCCTGATCTCTCGTCCTGGCAACAACAACACACCGCGAATGAGTTGCC
CACAAGCCATCTGCAGTCCGCACGCGCGTCCGGGCCTTGCGGTGTGGATGCGAGCATCGCGCATTGCCGG
CCACCGCCGCGTGCCAAAAGCACACACATCGCTCCCCCTCACGTGGTGAGCGTCTGCGCGTGTGTGTCTG
TGTGCATAAATGCGTACGTGTGCGCTCGGTCCACGGTCACCATCGCGCCCCGCGGCATCGGTGCTCGCAC
CTTTCCATTCTCTCCGTACGGCGTTCGCCACTCTGCTAACTCTTCTCCCCTTTCCTCTCTCCGCATCTGC
GCCTTGTGTGCCGTGTGTGCGCCCCACACGTACTCTACACGCCTTCTCTGCATGCGCTCCTCGCCTGCCT
GAAACGATGACGTGCGCCGCCACTCGCTCACCCGCTCCCATCCACATGCATTCCTGCACCCTACAGCGAC
TCTAAGCCGTACATTCCATCTCCTCAACACCCACTCGCTTCCTTCTGCTCTCACCTATTACTTCGCCAGC
CCACATATCTGCTATAACCTGCCCTCCCCCACCCGCTTCCCACACATCCGCCACCGCTACGAAGCCTCGG
TACCGAGCTCGAATTCGCATGATTGAACAAGATGGATTGCACGCAGGTTCTCCGGCCGCTTGGGTGGAGA
GGCTATTCGGCTATGACTGGGCACAACAGACAATCGGCTGCTCTGATGCCGCCGTGTTCCGGCTGTCAGC
GCAGGGGCGCCCGGTTCTTTTTGTCAAGACCGACCTGTCCGGTGCCCTGAATGAACTGCAGGACGAGGCA
GCGCGGCTATCGTGGCTGGCCACGACGGGCGTTCCTTGCGCAGCTGTGCTCGACGTTGTCACTGAAGCGG
GAAGGGACTGGCTGCTATTGGGCGAAGTGCCGGGGCAGGATCTCCTGTCATCTCACCTTGCTCCTGCCGA
GAAAGTATCCATCATGGCTGATGCAATGCGGCGGCTGCATACGCTTGATCCGGCTACCTGCCCATTCGAC
CACAAAGCGAAACATCGCATCGAGCGAGCACGTACTCGGATGGAAGCCGGTCTTGTCGATCAGGATGATC
TGGACGAAGAGCATCAGGGGCTCGCGCCAGCCGAACTGTTCGCCAGGCTCAAGGCGCGCATGCCCGACGG
CGAGGATCTCGTCGTGACCCATGGCGATGCCTGCTTGCCGAATATCATGGTGGAAAATGGCCGCTTTTCT
GGATTCATCGACTGTGGCCGGCTGGGTGTGGCGGACCGCTATCAGGACATAGCGTTGGCTACCCGTGATA
TTGCTGAAGAGCTTGGCGGCGAATGGGCTGACCGCTTCCTCGTGCTTTACGGTATCGCCGCTCCCGATTC
GCAGCGCATCGCCTTCTATCGCCTTCTTGACGAGTTCTTCTGATCGATGATATCAGATCTGCCGGTCTCC
CTATAGTGAGTCGTATTAATTTCGATAAGCCAGGTTAACCTGCATTAATGAATCGGCCAACGCGCGGGGA
GAGGCGGTTTGCGTATTGGGCGCTCTTCCGCTTCCTCGCTCACTGACTCGCTGCGCTCGGTCGTTCGGCT
GCGGCGAGCGGTATCAGCTCACTCAAAGGCGGTAATACGGTTATCCACAGAATCAGGGGATAACGCAGGA
AAGAACATGTGAGCAAAAGGCCAGCAAAAGGCCAGGAACCGTAAAAAGGCCGCGTTGCTGGCGTTTTTCC
ATAGGCTCCGCCCCCCTGACGAGCATCACAAAAATCGACGCTCAAGTCAGAGGTGGCGAAACCCGACAGG
ACTATAAAGATACCAGGCGTTTCCCCCTGGAAGCTCCCTCGTGCGCTCTCCTGTTCCGACCCTGCCGCTT
ACCGGATACCTGTCCGCCTTTCTCCCTTCGGGAAGCGTGGCGCTTTCTCATAGCTCACGCTGTAGGTATC
TCAGTTCGGTGTAGGTCGTTCGCTCCAAGCTGGGCTGTGTGCACGAACCCCCCGTTCAGCCCGACCGCTG
CGCCTTATCCGGTAACTATCGTCTTGAGTCCAACCCGGTAAGACACGACTTATCGCCACTGGCAGCAGCC
ACTGGTAACAGGATTAGCAGAGCGAGGTATGTAGGCGGTGCTACAGAGTTCTTGAAGTGGTGGCCTAACT
ACGGCTACACTAGAAGAACAGTATTTGGTATCTGCGCTCTGCTGAAGCCAGTTACCTTCGGAAAAAGAGT
TGGTAGCTCTTGATCCGGCAAACAAACCACCGCTGGTAGCGGTGGTTTTTTTGTTTGCAAGCAGCAGATT
ACGCGCAGAAAAAAAGGATCTCAAGAAGATCCTTTGATCTTTTCTACGGGGTCTGACGCTCAGTGGAACG
AAAACTCACGTTAAGGGATTTTGGTCATGAGATTATCAAAAAGGATCTTCACCTAGATCCTTTTAAATTA
AAAATGAAGTTTTAAATCAATCTAAAGTATATATGAGTAAACTTGGTCTGACAGTTACCAATGCTTAATC
AGTGAGGCACCTATCTCAGCGATCTGTCTATTTCGTTCATCCATAGTTGCCTGACTCCCCGTCGTGTAGA
TAACTACGATACGGGAGGGCTTACCATCTGGCCCCAGTGCTGCAATGATACCGCGAGACCCACGCTCACC
GGCTCCAGATTTATCAGCAATAAACCAGCCAGCCGGAAGGGCCGAGCGCAGAAGTGGTCCTGCAACTTTA
TCCGCCTCCATCCAGTCTATTAATTGTTGCCGGGAAGCTAGAGTAAGTAGTTCGCCAGTTAATAGTTTGC
GCAACGTTGTTGCCATTGCTACAGGCATCGTGGTGTCACGCTCGTCGTTTGGTATGGCTTCATTCAGCTC
CGGTTCCCAACGATCAAGGCGAGTTACATGATCCCCCATGTTGTGCAAAAAAGCGGTTAGCTCCTTCGGT
CCTCCGATCGTTGTCAGAAGTAAGTTGGCCGCAGTGTTATCACTCATGGTTATGGCAGCACTGCATAATT
CTCTTACTGTCATGCCATCCGTAAGATGCTTTTCTGTGACTGGTGAGTACTCAACCAAGTCATTCTGAGA
ATAGTGTATGCGGCGACCGAGTTGCTCTTGCCCGGCGTCAATACGGGATAATACCGCGCCACATAGCAGA
ACTTTAAAAGTGCTCATCATTGGAAAACGTTCTTCGGGGCGAAAACTCTCAAGGATCTTACCGCTGTTGA
GATCCAGTTCGATGTAACCCACTCGTGCACCCAACTGATCTTCAGCATCTTTTACTTTCACCAGCGTTTC
TGGGTGAGCAAAAACAGGAAGGCAAAATGCCGCAAAAAAGGGAATAAGGGCGACACGGAAATGTTGAATA
CTCATACTCTTCCTTTTTCAATATTATTGAAGCATTTATCAGGGTTATTGTCTCATGAGCGGATACATAT
TTGAATGTATTTAGAAAAATAAACAAATAGGGGTTCCGCGCACATTTCCCCGAAAAGTGCCACCTGACGT
CTAAGAAACCATTATTATCATGACATTAACCTATAAAAATAGGCGTATCACGAGGCCCTTTCGTCTCGCG
CGTTTCGGTGATGACGGTGAAAACCTCTGACACATGCAGCTCCCGGAGACGGTCACAGCTTGTCTGTAAG
CGGATGCCGGGAGCAGACAAGCCCGTCAGGGCGCGTCAGCGGGTGTTGGCGGGTGTCGGGGCTGGCTTAA
CTATGCGGCATCAGAGCAGATTGTACTGAGAGTGCACCATATGGACATATTGTCGTTAGAACGCGGCTAC
AATTAATACATAACCTTATGTATCATACACATACGATTTAGGTGACACTATAGAACTCGAGTGTGAGTTA
TGAGGTCTGCGATTGACGTAGGAGTTGCAAGGGGGAGGGGGTATGAACGGGGTGGGTAGAGCTTTTTTAG
GTGGAAGTAGTGAGAGGGTGGGCTTGTGAGAATTTGAGGTGTGTTCGTGATGTGTGGATC
Features (pLannotate 1.2.2; 19 found; start..end, strand, type, name):
     60..135     +  misc_RNA       gRNA scaffold: guide RNA scaffold for the Streptococcus pyogenes CRISPR/Cas9 system
    221..245     +  misc_RNA       sTRSV HHRz (fragment): hammerhead ribozyme from the tobacco ringspot virus satellite RNA (Khvorova et al., 2003)
    281..356     +  misc_RNA       gRNA scaffold: guide RNA scaffold for the Streptococcus pyogenes CRISPR/Cas9 system
    431..451     -  misc_feature   MCS (fragment): pUC18/19 multiple cloning site
    558..586     +  intron         hybrid intron (fragment): hybrid between chicken β-actin (CBA) and minute virus of mice (MMV) introns (Gray et al., 2011)
    724..2325    +  CDS            Cas9(N): N-terminal portion of Streptococcus pyogenes Cas9 (Zetsche et al., 2015)
   2326..4824    +  CDS            Cas9(C): C-terminal portion of Streptococcus pyogenes Cas9 (Zetsche et al., 2015)
   4825..4872    +  CDS            nucleoplasmin NLS: bipartite nuclear localization signal from nucleoplasmin
   4906..4935    +  polyA_signal   bGH poly(A) signal (fragment): bovine growth hormone polyadenylation signal
   6089..6106    -  misc_feature   MCS (fragment): pUC18/19 multiple cloning site
   6109..6903    +  CDS            NeoR/KanR: aminoglycoside phosphotransferase from Tn5; aph(3')-II (or nptII); confers resistance to neomycin, kanamycin, and G418 (Geneticin®)
   6930..6948    -  promoter       T7 promoter: promoter for bacteriophage T7 RNA polymerase
   6970..7023    -  CDS            lacI (fragment): lac repressor; lacI; The lac repressor binds to the lac operator to inhibit transcription in E. coli. This inhibition can be relieved by adding lactose or isopropyl-β-D-thiogalactopyranoside (IPTG).
   7206..7794    -  rep_origin     ori: high-copy-number ColE1/pMB1/pBR322/pUC origin of replication
   7965..8825    -  CDS            AmpR: β-lactamase; bla; confers resistance to ampicillin, carbenicillin, and related antibiotics
   8826..8930    -  promoter       AmpR promoter: bla
   9025..9060    +  CDS            rop (fragment): Rop protein, which maintains plasmids at low copy number; rop
   9162..9213    +  misc_feature   bom (fragment): basis of mobility region from pBR322
   9276..9294    +  promoter       SP6 promoter: promoter for bacteriophage SP6 RNA polymerase
