[The description below was written by a language model from this plasmid's Addgene catalogue record and pLannotate feature annotations shown in this document.]
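Description:
pLdCN2 is a 9.4 kb CRISPR/Cas9 expression plasmid for Leishmania, built on the pLdCN backbone and designed to deliver Streptococcus pyogenes Cas9 together with two guide RNAs from a single vector. In E. coli it is maintained as a high-copy plasmid through a ColE1/pUC-type origin and selected with ampicillin via the β-lactamase gene. In the parasite, transfectants are selected with G418 through the Tn5 NeoR/KanR aminoglycoside phosphotransferase cassette.

The guide RNA region near the start of the sequence carries two copies of the SpCas9 gRNA scaffold separated by a segment annotated as a fragment of a hammerhead ribozyme. This layout is consistent with both guides being produced from one transcript and released by self-cleavage, although the record does not state the mechanism. Guide sequences are inserted at BbsI sites, and the depositor notes that the vector was specifically arranged so that both guide-coding sequences can be cloned in a single digestion-ligation step. An SP6 promoter lies upstream and serves as the sequencing primer site. The promoter that drives gRNA transcription in Leishmania is neither annotated nor stated in the record.

Downstream lies the full-length SpCas9 open reading frame, which the annotation software splits into adjoining N- and C-terminal portions. It is fused at its C terminus to a bipartite nucleoplasmin nuclear localisation signal. The Cas9 sequence was derived from pX330, which explains the residual fragments of a hybrid intron and the bGH polyadenylation signal flanking it. The Leishmania regulatory sequences controlling Cas9 and the neomycin marker are likewise unannotated.

The plasmid is used for genome editing in Leishmania where two simultaneous cuts are useful.
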