Addgene plasmid #125186: pLdCN2
Purpose: Expresses Streptococcus pyogenes Cas9 (SpCas9) and two gRNAs in Leishmania
Depositing lab: Greg Matlashewski. Depositing organization: McGill University. Publication: Application of CRISPR/Cas9-Mediated Genome Editing in Leishmania. Zhang WW, Lypaczewski P, Matlashewski G. Methods Mol Biol. 2020;2116:199-224. doi: 10.1007/978-1-0716-0294-2_14. PubMed 32221923.
Backbone
  Vector backbone: pLdCN
  Vector type: CRISPR ; Leishmania
  Selectable markers: Neomycin (select with G418)
Growth in bacteria
  Bacterial resistance: Ampicillin, 100 μg/mL
  Growth temperature: 37°C
  Growth strain: DH5alpha
  Copy number: High Copy
Gene/Insert
  Gene/Insert name: gRNA and Cas9
  Species: Leishmania
  Cloning method: Restriction Enzyme; 5′ cloning site Bbs I (unknown if destroyed); 3′ cloning site Bbs I (unknown if destroyed)
  Sequencing primers: 5′ SP6 promoter
Resource information
  A portion of this plasmid was derived from a plasmid made by: The gene sequence was derived from plasmid pX330 from Dr Feng Zhang
Terms and licenses: Academic/Nonprofit Terms; Industry Terms: Not Available to Industry
Depositor comments: This Leishmania CRISPR vector pLdCN2 was specially designed to facilitate cloning two gRNA guide coding sequences into the vector with a single-step digestion-ligation cloning protocol.
How to cite: pLdCN2 was a gift from Greg Matlashewski (Addgene plasmid # 125186 ; http://n2t.net/addgene:125186 ; RRID:Addgene_125186)
